Addgene plasmid #220938: pAAV-CAG-FLPo-3xmiR122-WPRE-HGHpA
Purpose: FLPo recombinase
Depositing lab: Chenghua Gu. Depositing organization: Harvard Medical School. Publication: Title not available. . Reference not available PubMed 40675149.
Backbone
  Vector backbone: pAAV-CAG-3xmiR122-WPRE-HGHpA
  Backbone size w/o insert (bp): 5251
  Total vector size (bp): 6565
  Vector type: AAV
Growth in bacteria
  Bacterial resistance: Ampicillin, 100 μg/mL
  Growth temperature: 30°C
  Growth strain: NEB Stable
  Copy number: High Copy
Gene/Insert
  Gene/Insert name: Codon-optimized FLPe recombinase (alt name: FLPo)
  Insert size (bp): 1314
Terms and licenses: Academic/Nonprofit Terms; Industry Terms: Not Available to Industry
How to cite: pAAV-CAG-FLPo-3xmiR122-WPRE-HGHpA was a gift from Chenghua Gu (Addgene plasmid # 220938 ; http://n2t.net/addgene:220938 ; RRID:Addgene_220938)
