[The description below was written by a language model from this plasmid's Addgene catalogue record, the feature table of its GenBank file and pLannotate feature annotations shown in this document.]
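Description:
pAAV-CAG-FLPo-3xmiR122-WPRE-HGHpA is a 6,565 bp AAV transfer plasmid for producing recombinant adeno-associated virus that delivers FLPo recombinase to mammalian cells. In bacteria it is maintained as a high-copy plasmid through a pUC-type origin and selected with ampicillin via the β-lactamase gene. An f1 phage origin is also present in the backbone. The expression cassette is flanked by AAV2 inverted terminal repeats, which direct replication and packaging of the intervening DNA into virions. The record annotates a small missing portion in the left ITR, and the automated annotation correspondingly detects only fragments of it, while the right ITR is recognised in full. A recombination-reduced bacterial strain is listed for propagation, as is common for ITR-containing plasmids.

Expression is driven by the CAG promoter (CMV enhancer, chicken β-actin promoter and chimeric intron sequence), a strong, broadly active element. A Kozak consensus precedes the FLPo coding sequence, a mouse codon-optimized, thermostable version of the yeast FLP recombinase fused to the SV40 nuclear localization signal, which catalyses recombination at FRT sites. An editing-history annotation indicates that FLPo replaced a different coding sequence in the parental construct. In the 3′ UTR sit three spacer-separated binding sites for mouse miR-122-5p. Because this microRNA is highly abundant in hepatocytes, such sites are generally used to suppress transgene expression in liver after AAV delivery. A WPRE then enhances transcript stability and expression, and the human growth hormone polyadenylation signal terminates the message. The stated purpose is simply FLPo delivery, consistent with activating or excising FRT-flanked or FLP-dependent cassettes in vivo with reduced liver expression. The record does not specify a serotype or target tissue.
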