LOCUS       pAAV-CAG-FLPo-3xmiR122-WPRE-final 6565 bp DNA circular UNA 07-MAY-2024
DEFINITION  FLPo for Addgene submission.
ACCESSION   urn.local...1n-howdgh3
VERSION     urn.local...1n-howdgh3
KEYWORDS    .
SOURCE
  ORGANISM  .
FEATURES             Location/Qualifiers
     misc_feature    1..130
                     /label="L-ITR"
     misc_feature    46..47
                     /note="aaagcccgggc"
                     /label="Missing portion of the ITR"
     promoter        153..1252
                     /note="CAG"
                     /label="CAG"
     source          <1268..>2581
                     /organism="synthetic DNA construct"
                     /mol_type="other DNA"
                     /label="source synthetic DNA construct"
     misc_feature    1269..2580
                     /Original_Bases="CCACCATGTCTAGTGATGATGAGGCTACTGCTGACTCTCAA
                     CATTCTACTCCTCCAAAAAAGAAGAGAAAGGTAGAAGACCCCATGGTGAGCAAGGGCG
                     AGGAGCTGTTCACCGGGGTGGTGCCCATCCTGGTCGAGCTGGACGGCGACGTAAACGG
                     CCACAAGTTCAGCGTGTCCGGCGAGGGCGAGGGCGATGCCACCTACGGCAAGCTGACC
                     CTGAAGTTCATCTGCACCACCGGCAAGCTGCCCGTGCCCTGGCCCACCCTCGTGACCA
                     CCCTGACCTACGGCGTGCAGTGCTTCAGCCGCTACCCCGACCACATGAAGCAGCACGA
                     CTTCTTCAAGTCCGCCATGCCCGAAGGCTACGTCCAGGAGCGCACCATCTTCTTCAAG
                     GACGACGGCAACTACAAGACCCGCGCCGAGGTGAAGTTCGAGGGCGACACCCTGGTGA
                     ACCGCATCGAGCTGAAGGGCATCGACTTCAAGGAGGACGGCAACATCCTGGGGCACAA
                     GCTGGAGTACAACTACAACAGCCACAACGTCTATATCATGGCCGACAAGCAGAAGAAC
                     GGCATCAAGGTGAACTTCAAGATCCGCCACAACATCGAGGACGGCAGCGTGCAGCTCG
                     CCGACCACTACCAGCAGAACACCCCCATCGGCGACGGCCCCGTGCTGCTGCCCGACAA
                     CCACTACCTGAGCACCCAGTCCGCCCTGAGCAAAGACCCCAACGAGAAGCGCGATCAC
                     ATGGTCCTGCTGGAGTTCGTGACCGCCGCCGGGATCACTCTCGGCATGGACGAGCTGT
                     ACAAGTA"
                     /label="CCACCATGTCTAGTGATGATGAGGCTACTGCTGACTCTCAACATTCTACT
                     CCTCCAAAAAAGAAGAGAAAGGTAGAAGACCCCATGGTGAGCAAGGGCGAGGAGCTGT
                     TCACCGGGGTGGTGCCCATCCTGGTCGAGCTGGACGGCGACGTAAACGGCCACAAGTT
                     CAGCGTGTCCGGCGAGGGCGAGGGCGATGCCACCTACGGCAAGCTGACCCTGAAGTTC
                     ATCTGCACCACCGGCAAGCTGCCCGTGCCCTGGCCCACCCTCGTGACCACCCTGACCT
                     ACGGCGTGCAGTGCTTCAGCCGCTACCCCGACCACATGAAGCAGCACGACTTCTTCAA
                     GTCCGCCATGCCCGAAGGCTACGTCCAGGAGCGCACCATCTTCTTCAAGGACGACGGC
                     AACTACAAGACCCGCGCCGAGGTGAAGTTCGAGGGCGACACCCTGGTGAACCGCATCG
                     AGCTGAAGGGCATCGACTTCAAGGAGGACGGCAACATCCTGGGGCACAAGCTGGAGTA
                     CAACTACAACAGCCACAACGTCTATATCATGGCCGACAAGCAGAAGAACGGCATCAAG
                     GTGAACTTCAAGATCCGCCACAACATCGAGGACGGCAGCGTGCAGCTCGCCGACCACT
                     ACCAGCAGAACACCCCCATCGGCGACGGCCCCGTGCTGCTGCCCGACAACCACTACCT
                     GAGCACCCAGTCCGCCCTGAGCAAAGACCCCAACGAGAAGCGCGATCACATGGTCCTG
                     CTGGAGTTCGTGACCGCCGCCGGGATCACTCTCGGCATGGACGAGCTGTACAAGTA"
                     /note="Geneious type: Editing History Replacement"
     regulatory      1277..1286
                     /regulatory_class="other"
                     /note="vertebrate consensus sequence for strong initiation
                     of translation (Kozak, 1987)"
                     /label="regulatory"
     CDS             1283..2581
                     /codon_start=1
                     /product="nuclear-targeted site-specific recombinase"
                     /note="FLPo is a mouse codon-optimized fusion between the
                     SV40 nuclear localization signal and a thermostable
                     versionof the Saccharomyces cerevisiae site-specific
                     recombinaseFLP. Recombination occurs at FRT sequences."
                     /translation="MAPKKKRKVMSQFDILCKTPPKVLVRQFVERFERPSGEKIASCAA
                     ELTYLCWMITHNGTAIKRATFMSYNTIISNSLSFDIVNKSLQFKYKTQKATILEASLKK
                     LIPAWEFTIIPYNGQKHQSDITDIVSSLQLQFESSEEADKGNSHSKKMLKALLSEGESI
                     WEITEKILNSFEYTSRFTKTKTLYQFLFLATFINCGRFSDIKNVDPKSFKLVQNKYLGV
                     IIQCLVTETKTSVSRHIYFFSARGRIDPLVYLDEFLRNSEPVLKRVNRTGNSSSNKQEY
                     QLLKDNLVRSYNKALKKNAPYPIFAIKNGPKSHIGRHLMTSFLSMKGLTELTNVVGNWS
                     DKRASAVARTTYTHQITAIPDHYFALVSRYYAYDPISKEMIALKDETNPIEEWQHIEQL
                     KGSAEGSIRYPAWNGIISQEVLDYLSSYINRRI"
                     /label="FLPo"
     misc_feature    2591..2673
                     /label="Inside template"
     misc_feature    2594..2615
                     /label="mmu-miR-122-5p Binding site"
     misc_feature    2616..2621
                     /label="spacer 1"
     misc_feature    2622..2643
                     /label="mmu-miR-122-5p Binding site"
     misc_feature    2644..2649
                     /label="spacer 2"
     misc_feature    2650..2671
                     /label="mmu-miR-122-5p Binding site"
     misc_feature    2682..3290
                     /label="WPRE"
     polyA_signal    3310..3788
                     /label="hGH polyA"
     misc_feature    3828..3968
                     /label="R-ITR"
     rep_origin      4060..4366
                     /direction="RIGHT"
                     /label="f1 Origin"
     misc_feature    4885..5742
                     /label="AmpR"
     rep_origin      5893..6560
                     /direction="RIGHT"
                     /label="pUC ori"
ORIGIN
        1 cctgcaggca gctgcgcgct cgctcgctca ctgaggccgc ccgggcgtcg ggcgaccttt
       61 ggtcgcccgg cctcagtgag cgagcgagcg cgcagagagg gagtggccaa ctccatcact
      121 aggggttcct gcggccgcac gcgtaacact agttattaat agtaatcaat tacggggtca
      181 ttagttcata gcccatatat ggagttccgc gttacataac ttacggtaaa tggcccgcct
      241 ggctgaccgc ccaacgaccc ccgcccattg acgtcaataa tgacgtatgt tcccatagta
      301 acgccaatag ggactttcca ttgacgtcaa tgggtggagt atttacggta aactgcccac
      361 ttggcagtac atcaagtgta tcatatgcca agtacgcccc ctattgacgt caatgacggt
      421 aaatggcccg cctggcatta tgcccagtac atgaccttat gggactttcc tacttggcag
      481 tacatctacg tattagtcat cgctattacc atggtcgagg tgagccccac gttctgcttc
      541 actctcccca tctccccccc ctccccaccc ccaattttgt atttatttat tttttaatta
      601 ttttgtgcag cgatgggggc gggggggggg ggggggcgcg cgccaggcgg ggcggggcgg
      661 ggcgaggggc ggggcggggc gaggcggaga ggtgcggcgg cagccaatca gagcggcgcg
      721 ctccgaaagt ttccttttat ggcgaggcgg cggcggcggc ggccctataa aaagcgaagc
      781 gcgcggcggg cgggagtcgc tgcgcgctgc cttcgccccg tgccccgctc cgccgccgcc
      841 tcgcgccgcc cgccccggct ctgactgacc gcgttactcc cacaggtgag cgggcgggac
      901 ggcccttctc ctccgggctg taattagcgc ttggtttaat gacggcttgt ttcttttctg
      961 tggctgcgtg aaagccttga ggggctccgg gagcgccggc aggaaggaaa tgggcgggga
     1021 gggccttcgt gcgtcgccgc gccgccgtcc ccttctccct ctccagcctc ggggctgtcc
     1081 gcggggggac ggctgccttc gggggggacg gggcagggcg gggttcggct tctggcgtgt
     1141 gaccggcggc tctagagcct ctgctaacca tgttcatgcc ttcttctttt tcctacagct
     1201 cctgggcaac gtgctggtta ttgtgctgtc tcatcatttt ggcaaagaat tgcggcccaa
     1261 cggtaccgga tccgccgcca ccatggctcc taagaagaag aggaaggtga tgagccagtt
     1321 cgacatcctg tgcaagaccc cccccaaggt gctggtgcgg cagttcgtgg agagattcga
     1381 gaggcccagc ggcgagaaga tcgccagctg tgccgccgag ctgacctacc tgtgctggat
     1441 gatcacccac aacggcaccg ccatcaagag ggccaccttc atgagctaca acaccatcat
     1501 cagcaacagc ctgagcttcg acatcgtgaa caagagcctg cagttcaagt acaagaccca
     1561 gaaggccacc atcctggagg ccagcctgaa gaagctgatc cccgcctggg agttcaccat
     1621 catcccttac aacggccaga agcaccagag cgacatcacc gacatcgtgt ccagcctgca
     1681 gctgcagttc gagagcagcg aggaggccga caagggcaac agccacagca agaagatgct
     1741 gaaggccctg ctgtccgagg gcgagagcat ctgggagatc accgagaaga tcctgaacag
     1801 cttcgagtac accagcaggt tcaccaagac caagaccctg taccagttcc tgttcctggc
     1861 cacattcatc aactgcggca ggttcagcga catcaagaac gtggacccca agagcttcaa
     1921 gctggtgcag aacaagtacc tgggcgtgat cattcagtgc ctggtgaccg agaccaagac
     1981 aagcgtgtcc aggcacatct actttttcag cgccagaggc aggatcgacc ccctggtgta
     2041 cctggacgag ttcctgagga acagcgagcc cgtgctgaag agagtgaaca ggaccggcaa
     2101 cagcagcagc aacaagcagg agtaccagct gctgaaggac aacctggtgc gcagctacaa
     2161 caaggccctg aagaagaacg ccccctaccc catcttcgct atcaagaacg gccctaagag
     2221 ccacatcggc aggcacctga tgaccagctt tctgagcatg aagggcctga ccgagctgac
     2281 aaacgtggtg ggcaactgga gcgacaagag ggcctccgcc gtggccagga ccacctacac
     2341 ccaccagatc accgccatcc ccgaccacta cttcgccctg gtgtccaggt actacgccta
     2401 cgaccccatc agcaaggaga tgatcgccct gaaggacgag accaacccca tcgaggagtg
     2461 gcagcacatc gagcagctga agggcagcgc cgagggcagc atcagatacc ccgcctggaa
     2521 cggcatcatc agccaggagg tgctggacta cctgagcagc tacatcaaca ggcggatctg
     2581 agaattcacc ggtcaaacac cattgtcaca ctccatacta tcaaacacca ttgtcacact
     2641 ccagatcaac aaacaccatt gtcacactcc acgccggcga agcttatcga taatcaacct
     2701 ctggattaca aaatttgtga aagattgact ggtattctta actatgttgc tccttttacg
     2761 ctatgtggat acgctgcttt aatgcctttg tatcatgcta ttgcttcccg tatggctttc
     2821 attttctcct ccttgtataa atcctggttg ctgtctcttt atgaggagtt gtggcccgtt
     2881 gtcaggcaac gtggcgtggt gtgcactgtg tttgctgacg caacccccac tggttggggc
     2941 attgccacca cctgtcagct cctttccggg actttcgctt tccccctccc tattgccacg
     3001 gcggaactca tcgccgcctg ccttgcccgc tgctggacag gggctcggct gttgggcact
     3061 gacaattccg tggtgttgtc ggggaaatca tcgtcctttc cttggctgct cgcctatgtt
     3121 gccacctgga ttctgcgcgg gacgtccttc tgctacgtcc cttcggccct caatccagcg
     3181 gaccttcctt cccgcggcct gctgccggct ctgcggcctc ttccgcgtct tcgccttcgc
     3241 cctcagacga gtcggatctc cctttgggcc gcctccccgc atcgataccg agcgctgctc
     3301 gagagatcta cgggtggcat ccctgtgacc cctccccagt gcctctcctg gccctggaag
     3361 ttgccactcc agtgcccacc agccttgtcc taataaaatt aagttgcatc attttgtctg
     3421 actaggtgtc cttctataat attatggggt ggaggggggt ggtatggagc aaggggcaag
     3481 ttgggaagac aacctgtagg gcctgcgggg tctattggga accaagctgg agtgcagtgg
     3541 cacaatcttg gctcactgca atctccgcct cctgggttca agcgattctc ctgcctcagc
     3601 ctcccgagtt gttgggattc caggcatgca tgaccaggct cagctaattt ttgttttttt
     3661 ggtagagacg gggtttcacc atattggcca ggctggtctc caactcctaa tctcaggtga
     3721 tctacccacc ttggcctccc aaattgctgg gattacaggc gtgaaccact gctcccttcc
     3781 ctgtccttct gattttgtag gtaaccacgt gcggaccgag cggccgcagg aacccctagt
     3841 gatggagttg gccactccct ctctgcgcgc tcgctcgctc actgaggccg ggcgaccaaa
     3901 ggtcgcccga cgcccgggct ttgcccgggc ggcctcagtg agcgagcgag cgcgcagctg
     3961 cctgcagggg cgcctgatgc ggtattttct ccttacgcat ctgtgcggta tttcacaccg
     4021 catannnnnn nnnnnnnnnn nnnnnnnnnn nnnnnnnnnn nnnnnnnnnn nnnnnnnnnn
     4081 nnnnnnnnnn nnnnnnnnnn nnnnnnnnnn nnnnnnnnnt nnnnnnnnnn nnnnnnnnnn
     4141 nnnnnnnnnn nnnnnnnnnn nnnnnncnnn nnnnnnnnnn nnnnnnnnnn nnnnnnnnnn
     4201 nnnnnnnnnn nnnnnnnnnn nnnnnnnnnn nnnnnnnnnn nnnnnnnnnn nnnnnnnnnn
     4261 nnnnnnnnnn nnnnnnnnnn nnnnnnnnnn nnnnnnnnnn nnnnnnnncc tttgacgttg
     4321 gagtccacgt tctttnnnnn nnnnnnnnnn nnnnnnnnnn nnnnnnnnnn nnactctatc
     4381 tcgggctatt cttttgattt ataagggatt ttgccgattt cggtctattg gttaaaaaat
     4441 gagctgattt aacaaaaatt taacgcgaat tttaacaaaa tattaacgtt tacaatttta
     4501 tggtgcactc tcagtacaat ctgctctgat gccgcatagt taagccagcc ccgacacccg
     4561 ccaacacccg ctgacgcgcc ctgacgggct tgtctgctcc cggcatccgc ttacagacaa
     4621 gctgtgaccg tctccgggag ctgcatgtgt cagaggtttt caccgtcatc accgaaacgc
     4681 gcgagacgaa agggcctcgt gatacgccta tttttatagg ttaatgtcat gataataatg
     4741 gtttcttaga cgtcaggtgg cacttttcgg ggaaatgtgc gcggaacccc tatttgttta
     4801 tttttctaaa tacattcaaa tatgtatccg ctcatgagac aataaccctg ataaatgctt
     4861 caataatatt gaaaaaggaa gagtatgagt attcaacatt tccgtgtcgc ccttattccc
     4921 ttttttgcgg cattttgcct tcctgttttt gctcacccag aaacgctggt gaaagtaaaa
     4981 gatgctgaag atcagttggg tgcacgagtg ggttacatcg aactggatct caacagcggt
     5041 aagatccttg agagttttcg ccccgaagaa cgttttccaa tgatgagcac ttttaaagtt
     5101 ctgctatgtg gcgcggtatt atcccgtatt gacgccgggc aagagcaact cggtcgccgc
     5161 atacactatt ctcagaatga cttggttgag tactcaccag tcacagaaaa gcatcttacg
     5221 gatggcatga cagtaagaga attatgcagt gctgccataa ccatgagtga taacactgcg
     5281 gccaacttac ttctgacaac gatcggagga ccgaaggagc taaccgcttt tttgcacaac
     5341 atgggggatc atgtaactcg ccttgatcgt tgggaaccgg agctgaatga agccatacca
     5401 aacgacgagc gtgacaccac gatgcctgta gcaatggcaa caacgttgcg caaactatta
     5461 actggcgaac tacttactct agcttcccgg caacaattaa tagactggat ggaggcggat
     5521 aaagttgcag gaccacttct gcgctcggcc cttccggctg gctggtttat tgctgataaa
     5581 tctggagccg gtgagcgtgg gtctcgcggt atcattgcag cactggggcc agatggtaag
     5641 ccctcccgta tcgtagttat ctacacgacg gggagtcagg caactatgga tgaacgaaat
     5701 agacagatcg ctgagatagg tgcctcactg attaagcatt ggtaactgtc agaccaagtt
     5761 tactcatata tactttagat tgatttaaaa cttcattttt aatttaaaag gatctaggtg
     5821 aagatccttt ttgataatct catgaccaaa atcccttaac gtgagttttc gttccactga
     5881 gcgtcagacc ccgtagaaaa gatcaaagga tcttcttgag atcctttttt tctgcgcgta
     5941 atctgctgct tgcaaacaaa aaaaccaccg ctaccagcgg tggtttgttt gccggatcaa
     6001 gagctaccaa ctctttttcc gaaggtaact ggcttcagca gagcgcagat accaaatact
     6061 gttcttctag tgtagccgta gttaggccac cacttcaaga actctgtagc accgcctaca
     6121 tacctcgctc tgctaatcct gttaccagtg gctgctgcca gtggcgataa gtcgtgtctt
     6181 accgggttgg actcaagacg atagttaccg gataaggcgc agcggtcggg ctgaacgggg
     6241 ggttcgtgca cacagcccag cttggagcga acgacctaca ccgaactgag atacctacag
     6301 cgtgagctat gagaaagcgc cacgcttccc gaagggagaa aggcggacag gtatccggta
     6361 agcggcaggg tcggaacagg agagcgcacg agggagcttc cagggggaaa cgcctggtat
     6421 ctttatagtc ctgtcgggtt tcgccacctc tgacttgagc gtcgattttt gtgatgctcg
     6481 tcaggggggc ggagcctatg gaaaaacgcc agcaacgcgg cctttttacg gttcctggcc
     6541 ttttgctggc cttttgctca catgt
//
