Features (pLannotate 1.2.2; 17 found; start..end, strand, type, name):
     12..39      +  repeat_region  AAV2 ITR (fragment): inverted terminal repeat of adeno-associated virus serotype 2 inverted
     68..95      +  repeat_region  AAV2 ITR (fragment): inverted terminal repeat of adeno-associated virus serotype 2 inverted
    210..513     +  enhancer       CMV enhancer: human cytomegalovirus immediate early enhancer
    515..792     +  promoter       chicken β-actin promoter: No description available
    793..928     +  intron         hybrid intron (fragment): hybrid between chicken β-actin (CBA) and minute virus of mice (MMV) introns (Gray et al., 2011)
    993..1198    +  intron         chimeric intron (fragment): chimera between introns from chicken β-actin and rabbit β-globin
   1283..2581    +  CDS            FLPo: nuclear-targeted site-specific recombinase FLPo is a mouse codon-optimized fusion between the SV40 nuclear localization signal and a thermostable version of the Saccharomyces cerevisiae site-specific recombinase FLP. Recombination occurs at FRT sequences.
   2692..3280    +  misc_feature   WPRE: woodchuck hepatitis virus posttranscriptional regulatory element
   3312..3788    +  polyA_signal   hGH poly(A) signal: human growth hormone polyadenylation signal
   3828..3968    +  repeat_region  AAV2 ITR: inverted terminal repeat of adeno-associated virus serotype 2 inverted
   3973..4024    -  misc_feature   bom (fragment): basis of mobility region from pBR322
   4043..4498    +  rep_origin     f1 ori (sequence partly withheld): f1 bacteriophage origin of replication; arrow indicates direction of (+) strand synthesis
   4499..4548    -  misc_feature   bom (fragment): basis of mobility region from pBR322
   4650..4685    -  CDS            rop (fragment): Rop protein, which maintains plasmids at low copy number; rop
   4780..4884    +  promoter       AmpR promoter: bla
   4885..5745    +  CDS            AmpR: β-lactamase; bla; confers resistance to ampicillin, carbenicillin, and related antibiotics
   5916..6504    +  rep_origin     ori: high-copy-number ColE1/pMB1/pBR322/pUC origin of replication
>Addgene plasmid #220938 | pAAV-CAG-FLPo-3xmiR122-WPRE-HGHpA | addgene full sequence | sequence record 437493 | Addgene NGS Result
CCTGCAGGCAGCTGCGCGCTCGCTCGCTCACTGAGGCCGCCCGGGCGTCGGGCGACCTTTGGTCGCCCGG
CCTCAGTGAGCGAGCGAGCGCGCAGAGAGGGAGTGGCCAACTCCATCACTAGGGGTTCCTGCGGCCGCAC
GCGTAACACTAGTTATTAATAGTAATCAATTACGGGGTCATTAGTTCATAGCCCATATATGGAGTTCCGC
GTTACATAACTTACGGTAAATGGCCCGCCTGGCTGACCGCCCAACGACCCCCGCCCATTGACGTCAATAA
TGACGTATGTTCCCATAGTAACGCCAATAGGGACTTTCCATTGACGTCAATGGGTGGAGTATTTACGGTA
AACTGCCCACTTGGCAGTACATCAAGTGTATCATATGCCAAGTACGCCCCCTATTGACGTCAATGACGGT
AAATGGCCCGCCTGGCATTATGCCCAGTACATGACCTTATGGGACTTTCCTACTTGGCAGTACATCTACG
TATTAGTCATCGCTATTACCATGGTCGAGGTGAGCCCCACGTTCTGCTTCACTCTCCCCATCTCCCCCCC
CTCCCCACCCCCAATTTTGTATTTATTTATTTTTTAATTATTTTGTGCAGCGATGGGGGCGGGGGGGGGG
GGGGGGCGCGCGCCRGGSGGGGSGGGGSGGGGSGRGGGGSGGGGSGGGGSGRGGCGGAGAGGTGCGGCGG
CAGCCAATCAGAGCGGCGCGCTCCGAAAGTTTCCTTTTATGGCGAGGCGGCGGCGGCGGCGGCCCTATAA
AAAGCGAAGCGCGCGGCGGGCGGGAGTCGCTGCGCGCTGCCTTCGCCCCGTGCCCCGCTCCGCCGCCGCC
TCGCGCCGCCCGCCCCGGCTCTGACTGACCGCGTTACTCCCACAGGTGAGCGGGCGGGACGGCCCTTCTC
CTCCGGGCTGTAATTAGCGCTTGGTTTAATGACGGCTTGTTTCTTTTCTGTGGCTGCGTGAAAGCCTTGA
GGGGCTCCGGGAGCGCCGGCAGGAAGGAAATGGGCGGGGAGGGCCTTCGTGCGTCGCCGCGCCGCCGTCC
CCTTCTCCCTCTCCAGCCTCGGGGCTGTCCGCGGGGGGACGGCTGCCTTCGGGGGGGACGGGGCAGGGCG
GGGTTCGGCTTCTGGCGTGTGACCGGCGGCTCTAGAGCCTCTGCTAACCATGTTCATGCCTTCTTCTTTT
TCCTACAGCTCCTGGGCAACGTGCTGGTTATTGTGCTGTCTCATCATTTTGGCAAAGAATTGCGGCCCAA
CGGTACCGGATCCGCCGCCACCATGGCTCCTAAGAAGAAGAGGAAGGTGATGAGCCAGTTCGACATCCTG
TGCAAGACCCCCCCCAAGGTGCTGGTGCGGCAGTTCGTGGAGAGATTCGAGAGGCCCAGCGGCGAGAAGA
TCGCCAGCTGTGCCGCCGAGCTGACCTACCTGTGCTGGATGATCACCCACAACGGCACCGCCATCAAGAG
GGCCACCTTCATGAGCTACAACACCATCATCAGCAACAGCCTGAGCTTCGACATCGTGAACAAGAGCCTG
CAGTTCAAGTACAAGACCCAGAAGGCCACCATCCTGGAGGCCAGCCTGAAGAAGCTGATCCCCGCCTGGG
AGTTCACCATCATCCCTTACAACGGCCAGAAGCACCAGAGCGACATCACCGACATCGTGTCCAGCCTGCA
GCTGCAGTTCGAGAGCAGCGAGGAGGCCGACAAGGGCAACAGCCACAGCAAGAAGATGCTGAAGGCCCTG
CTGTCCGAGGGCGAGAGCATCTGGGAGATCACCGAGAAGATCCTGAACAGCTTCGAGTACACCAGCAGGT
TCACCAAGACCAAGACCCTGTACCAGTTCCTGTTCCTGGCCACATTCATCAACTGCGGCAGGTTCAGCGA
CATCAAGAACGTGGACCCCAAGAGCTTCAAGCTGGTGCAGAACAAGTACCTGGGCGTGATCATTCAGTGC
CTGGTGACCGAGACCAAGACAAGCGTGTCCAGGCACATCTACTTTTTCAGCGCCAGAGGCAGGATCGACC
CCCTGGTGTACCTGGACGAGTTCCTGAGGAACAGCGAGCCCGTGCTGAAGAGAGTGAACAGGACCGGCAA
CAGCAGCAGCAACAAGCAGGAGTACCAGCTGCTGAAGGACAACCTGGTGCGCAGCTACAACAAGGCCCTG
AAGAAGAACGCCCCCTACCCCATCTTCGCTATCAAGAACGGCCCTAAGAGCCACATCGGCAGGCACCTGA
TGACCAGCTTTCTGAGCATGAAGGGCCTGACCGAGCTGACAAACGTGGTGGGCAACTGGAGCGACAAGAG
GGCCTCCGCCGTGGCCAGGACCACCTACACCCACCAGATCACCGCCATCCCCGACCACTACTTCGCCCTG
GTGTCCAGGTACTACGCCTACGACCCCATCAGCAAGGAGATGATCGCCCTGAAGGACGAGACCAACCCCA
TCGAGGAGTGGCAGCACATCGAGCAGCTGAAGGGCAGCGCCGAGGGCAGCATCAGATACCCCGCCTGGAA
CGGCATCATCAGCCAGGAGGTGCTGGACTACCTGAGCAGCTACATCAACAGGCGGATCTGAGAATTCACC
GGTCAAACACCATTGTCACACTCCATACTATCAAACACCATTGTCACACTCCAGATCAACAAACACCATT
GTCACACTCCACGCCGGCGAAGCTTATCGATAATCAACCTCTGGATTACAAAATTTGTGAAAGATTGACT
GGTATTCTTAACTATGTTGCTCCTTTTACGCTATGTGGATACGCTGCTTTAATGCCTTTGTATCATGCTA
TTGCTTCCCGTATGGCTTTCATTTTCTCCTCCTTGTATAAATCCTGGTTGCTGTCTCTTTATGAGGAGTT
GTGGCCCGTTGTCAGGCAACGTGGCGTGGTGTGCACTGTGTTTGCTGACGCAACCCCCACTGGTTGGGGC
ATTGCCACCACCTGTCAGCTCCTTTCCGGGACTTTCGCTTTCCCCCTCCCTATTGCCACGGCGGAACTCA
TCGCCGCCTGCCTTGCCCGCTGCTGGACAGGGGCTCGGCTGTTGGGCACTGACAATTCCGTGGTGTTGTC
GGGGAAATCATCGTCCTTTCCTTGGCTGCTCGCCTATGTTGCCACCTGGATTCTGCGCGGGACGTCCTTC
TGCTACGTCCCTTCGGCCCTCAATCCAGCGGACCTTCCTTCCCGCGGCCTGCTGCCGGCTCTGCGGCCTC
TTCCGCGTCTTCGCCTTCGCCCTCAGACGAGTCGGATCTCCCTTTGGGCCGCCTCCCCGCATCGATACCG
AGCGCTGCTCGAGAGATCTACGGGTGGCATCCCTGTGACCCCTCCCCAGTGCCTCTCCTGGCCCTGGAAG
TTGCCACTCCAGTGCCCACCAGCCTTGTCCTAATAAAATTAAGTTGCATCATTTTGTCTGACTAGGTGTC
CTTCTATAATATTATGGGGTGGAGGGGGGTGGTATGGAGCAAGGGGCAAGTTGGGAAGACAACCTGTAGG
GCCTGCGGGGTCTATTGGGAACCAAGCTGGAGTGCAGTGGCACAATCTTGGCTCACTGCAATCTCCGCCT
CCTGGGTTCAAGCGATTCTCCTGCCTCAGCCTCCCGAGTTGTTGGGATTCCAGGCATGCATGACCAGGCT
CAGCTAATTTTTGTTTTTTTGGTAGAGACGGGGTTTCACCATATTGGCCAGGCTGGTCTCCAACTCCTAA
TCTCAGGTGATCTACCCACCTTGGCCTCCCAAATTGCTGGGATTACAGGCGTGAACCACTGCTCCCTTCC
CTGTCCTTCTGATTTTGTAGGTAACCACGTGCGGACCGAGCGGCCGCAGGAACCCCTAGTGATGGAGTTG
GCCACTCCCTCTCTGCGCGCTCGCTCGCTCACTGAGGCCGGGCGACCAAAGGTCGCCCGACGCCCGGGCT
TTGCCCGGGCGGCCTCAGTGAGCGAGCGAGCGCGCAGCTGCCTGCAGGGGCGCCTGATGCGGTATTTTCT
CCTTACGCATCTGTGCGGTATTTCACACCGCATA
[95 nt withheld, positions 4025-4119]
T
[46 nt withheld, positions 4121-4166]
C
[141 nt withheld, positions 4168-4308]
CCTTTGACGTTGGAGTCCACGTTCTTT
[37 nt withheld, positions 4336-4372]
ACTCTATCTCGGGCTATTCTTTTGATTTATAAGGGATTTTGCCGATTTCGGTCTATTGGTTAAAAAATGA
GCTGATTTAACAAAAATTTAACGCGAATTTTAACAAAATATTAACGTTTACAATTTTATGGTGCACTCTC
AGTACAATCTGCTCTGATGCCGCATAGTTAAGCCAGCCCCGACACCCGCCAACACCCGCTGACGCGCCCT
GACGGGCTTGTCTGCTCCCGGCATCCGCTTACAGACAAGCTGTGACCGTCTCCGGGAGCTGCATGTGTCA
GAGGTTTTCACCGTCATCACCGAAACGCGCGAGACGAAAGGGCCTCGTGATACGCCTATTTTTATAGGTT
AATGTCATGATAATAATGGTTTCTTAGACGTCAGGTGGCACTTTTCGGGGAAATGTGCGCGGAACCCCTA
TTTGTTTATTTTTCTAAATACATTCAAATATGTATCCGCTCATGAGACAATAACCCTGATAAATGCTTCA
ATAATATTGAAAAAGGAAGAGTATGAGTATTCAACATTTCCGTGTCGCCCTTATTCCCTTTTTTGCGGCA
TTTTGCCTTCCTGTTTTTGCTCACCCAGAAACGCTGGTGAAAGTAAAAGATGCTGAAGATCAGTTGGGTG
CACGAGTGGGTTACATCGAACTGGATCTCAACAGCGGTAAGATCCTTGAGAGTTTTCGCCCCGAAGAACG
TTTTCCAATGATGAGCACTTTTAAAGTTCTGCTATGTGGCGCGGTATTATCCCGTATTGACGCCGGGCAA
GAGCAACTCGGTCGCCGCATACACTATTCTCAGAATGACTTGGTTGAGTACTCACCAGTCACAGAAAAGC
ATCTTACGGATGGCATGACAGTAAGAGAATTATGCAGTGCTGCCATAACCATGAGTGATAACACTGCGGC
CAACTTACTTCTGACAACGATCGGAGGACCGAAGGAGCTAACCGCTTTTTTGCACAACATGGGGGATCAT
GTAACTCGCCTTGATCGTTGGGAACCGGAGCTGAATGAAGCCATACCAAACGACGAGCGTGACACCACGA
TGCCTGTAGCAATGGCAACAACGTTGCGCAAACTATTAACTGGCGAACTACTTACTCTAGCTTCCCGGCA
ACAATTAATAGACTGGATGGAGGCGGATAAAGTTGCAGGACCACTTCTGCGCTCGGCCCTTCCGGCTGGC
TGGTTTATTGCTGATAAATCTGGAGCCGGTGAGCGTGGGTCTCGCGGTATCATTGCAGCACTGGGGCCAG
ATGGTAAGCCCTCCCGTATCGTAGTTATCTACACGACGGGGAGTCAGGCAACTATGGATGAACGAAATAG
ACAGATCGCTGAGATAGGTGCCTCACTGATTAAGCATTGGTAACTGTCAGACCAAGTTTACTCATATATA
CTTTAGATTGATTTAAAACTTCATTTTTAATTTAAAAGGATCTAGGTGAAGATCCTTTTTGATAATCTCA
TGACCAAAATCCCTTAACGTGAGTTTTCGTTCCACTGAGCGTCAGACCCCGTAGAAAAGATCAAAGGATC
TTCTTGAGATCCTTTTTTTCTGCGCGTAATCTGCTGCTTGCAAACAAAAAAACCACCGCTACCAGCGGTG
GTTTGTTTGCCGGATCAAGAGCTACCAACTCTTTTTCCGAAGGTAACTGGCTTCAGCAGAGCGCAGATAC
CAAATACTGTTCTTCTAGTGTAGCCGTAGTTAGGCCACCACTTCAAGAACTCTGTAGCACCGCCTACATA
CCTCGCTCTGCTAATCCTGTTACCAGTGGCTGCTGCCAGTGGCGATAAGTCGTGTCTTACCGGGTTGGAC
TCAAGACGATAGTTACCGGATAAGGCGCAGCGGTCGGGCTGAACGGGGGGTTCGTGCACACAGCCCAGCT
TGGAGCGAACGACCTACACCGAACTGAGATACCTACAGCGTGAGCTATGAGAAAGCGCCACGCTTCCCGA
AGGGAGAAAGGCGGACAGGTATCCGGTAAGCGGCAGGGTCGGAACAGGAGAGCGCACGAGGGAGCTTCCA
GGGGGAAACGCCTGGTATCTTTATAGTCCTGTCGGGTTTCGCCACCTCTGACTTGAGCGTCGATTTTTGT
GATGCTCGTCAGGGGGGCGGAGCCTATGGAAAAACGCCAGCAACGCGGCCTTTTTACGGTTCCTGGCCTT
TTGCTGGCCTTTTGCTCACATGT
